Addgene plasmid #62133: pMuLE ENTR SV40-hCas9 L3-L2
Purpose: MuLE (Multiple Lentiviral Expression) Entry vector containing SV40 promoter and human codon optimized Cas9 module. Compatible with MultiSite Gateway cloning
Depositing lab: Ian Frew. Depositing organization: University of Zurich. Publication: A versatile modular vector system for rapid combinatorial mammalian genetics. Albers J, Danzer C, Rechsteiner M, Lehmann H, Brandt LP, Hejhal T, Catalano A, Busenhart P, Goncalves AF, Brandt S, Bode PK, Bode-Lesniewska B, Wild PJ, Frew IJ. J Clin Invest. 2015 Mar 9. pii: 79743. doi: 10.1172/JCI79743. PubMed 25751063.
Backbone
  Vector backbone: N/A
  Vector type: Mammalian Expression, CRISPR ; MuLE Gateway Entry Vector
Growth in bacteria
  Bacterial resistance: Kanamycin, 50 μg/mL
  Growth temperature: 37°C
  Growth strain: DH5alpha
  Copy number: High Copy
Gene/Insert
  Gene/Insert name: human codon optimized Cas9
  Species: Synthetic
  Promoter: SV40
  Cloning method: Gateway Cloning
  Sequencing primers: 5′ M13-fwd; 3′ M13-rev
Terms and licenses: Academic/Nonprofit Terms; Industry Terms: Not Available to Industry
How to cite: pMuLE ENTR SV40-hCas9 L3-L2 was a gift from Ian Frew (Addgene plasmid # 62133 ; http://n2t.net/addgene:62133 ; RRID:Addgene_62133)
