[The description below was written by a language model from this plasmid's Addgene catalogue record and pLannotate feature annotations shown in this document.]
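Description:
pMuLE ENTR SV40-hCas9 L3-L2 is a Gateway entry vector from the MuLE (Multiple Lentiviral Expression) system, a modular toolkit in which separate expression modules carried on entry plasmids are combined by MultiSite Gateway recombination. The record gives no named backbone, but the annotated 7,069 nt sequence has the layout of a standard entry clone. It contains a high-copy ColE1/pUC-type origin and a kanamycin resistance gene (aph(3')-Ia) for propagation and selection in E. coli. rrnB T1 and T2 terminators lie upstream of the cassette and insulate it from read-through bacterial transcription. Small lacI and lacZα fragments and a T7 promoter are also annotated; they appear to be backbone remnants rather than functional parts of the payload.

The payload lies between an attL3 site and an attL2 site. It consists of the SV40 enhancer/early promoter followed directly by a roughly 4.1 kb human codon-optimized Cas9 coding sequence, annotated as matching the Streptococcus pyogenes protein. No polyadenylation signal, epitope tag or nuclear localization signal is annotated within the cassette, so the record does not establish whether these are present. The L3-L2 site pairing fixes both the position and the orientation of this module in an LR Clonase reaction. This allows it to be joined in a defined order with other entry modules bearing complementary att sites.

The plasmid itself carries no lentiviral elements, so it serves as a building block for assembling multi-cassette vectors. Its typical use is to supply constitutive Cas9 expression in combinatorial constructs for CRISPR genome editing in mammalian cells.
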