Features (pLannotate 1.2.2; 11 found; start..end, strand, type, name):
      7..106     -  protein_bind   attL2: mutant version of attL; recombination site for the Gateway® LR reaction LR Clonase™
    137..155     -  promoter       T7 promoter: promoter for bacteriophage T7 RNA polymerase
    289..1098    +  CDS            KanR: aminoglycoside phosphotransferase; aph(3')-Ia; confers resistance to kanamycin in bacteria or G418 (Geneticin®) in eukaryotes
   1245..1833    +  rep_origin     ori: high-copy-number ColE1/pMB1/pBR322/pUC origin of replication
   2016..2108    +  CDS            lacI (fragment): lac repressor; lacI; The lac repressor binds to the lac operator to inhibit transcription in E. coli. This inhibition can be relieved by adding lactose or isopropyl-β-D-thiogalactopyranoside (IPTG).
   2163..2190    -  terminator     rrnB T2 terminator: transcription terminator T2 from the E. coli rrnB gene
   2322..2365    +  terminator     rrnB T1 terminator: Escherichia coli rrnB; transcription terminator T1 from the E. coli rrnB gene
   2412..2448    -  CDS            lacZα (fragment): LacZα fragment of β-galactosidase; lacZ fragment
   2465..2560    +  protein_bind   attL3: mutant version of attL; recombination site for the Gateway® LR reaction LR Clonase™
   2570..2899    +  promoter       SV40 promoter: SV40 enhancer and early promoter
   2918..7021    +  CDS            cas9: CAS9_STRP1 - Also known as csn1 From Streptococcus pyogenes serotype M1.
>Addgene plasmid #62133 | pMuLE ENTR SV40-hCas9 L3-L2 | depositor full sequence | sequence record 101417 | Full Sequence
CTAGATACCCAGCTTTCTTGTACAAAGTTGGCATTATAAGAAAGCATTGCTTATCAATTTGTTGCAACGA
ACAGGTCACTATCAGTCAAAATAAAATCATTATTTGCCATCCAGCTGCAGGGCGGCCGCGATATCCCCTA
TAGTGAGTCGTATTACATGGTCATAGCTGTTTCCTGGCAGCTCTGGCCCGTGTCTCAAAATCTCTGATGT
TACATTGCACAAGATAAAAATATATCATCATGAACAATAAAACTGTCTGCTTACATAAACAGTAATACAA
GGGGTGTTATGAGCCATATTCAACGGGAAACGTCGAGGCCGCGATTAAATTCCAACATGGATGCTGATTT
ATATGGGTATAAATGGGCTCGCGATAATGTCGGGCAATCAGGTGCGACAATCTATCGCTTGTATGGGAAG
CCCGATGCGCCAGAGTTGTTTCTGAAACATGGCAAAGGTAGCGTTGCCAATGATGTTACAGATGAGATGG
TCAGACTAAACTGGCTGACGGAATTTATGCCTCTTCCGACCATCAAGCATTTTATCCGTACTCCTGATGA
TGCATGGTTACTCACCACTGCGATCCCCGGAAAAACAGCATTCCAGGTATTAGAAGAATATCCTGATTCA
GGTGAAAATATTGTTGATGCGCTGGCAGTGTTCCTGCGCCGGTTGCATTCGATTCCTGTTTGTAATTGTC
CTTTTAACAGCGATCGCGTATTTCGTCTCGCTCAGGCGCAATCACGAATGAATAACGGTTTGGTTGATGC
GAGTGATTTTGATGACGAGCGTAATGGCTGGCCTGTTGAACAAGTCTGGAAAGAAATGCATAAACTTTTG
CCATTCTCACCGGATTCAGTCGTCACTCATGGTGATTTCTCACTTGATAACCTTATTTTTGACGAGGGGA
AATTAATAGGTTGTATTGATGTTGGACGAGTCGGAATCGCAGACCGATACCAGGATCTTGCCATCCTATG
GAACTGCCTCGGTGAGTTTTCTCCTTCATTACAGAAACGGCTTTTTCAAAAATATGGTATTGATAATCCT
GATATGAATAAATTGCAGTTTCATTTGATGCTCGATGAGTTTTTCTAATCAGAATTGGTTAATTGGTTGT
AACACTGGCAGAGCATTACGCTGACTTGACGGGACGGCGCAAGCTCATGACCAAAATCCCTTAACGTGAG
TTACGCGTCGTTCCACTGAGCGTCAGACCCCGTAGAAAAGATCAAAGGATCTTCTTGAGATCCTTTTTTT
CTGCGCGTAATCTGCTGCTTGCAAACAAAAAAACCACCGCTACCAGCGGTGGTTTGTTTGCCGGATCAAG
AGCTACCAACTCTTTTTCCGAAGGTAACTGGCTTCAGCAGAGCGCAGATACCAAATACTGTTCTTCTAGT
GTAGCCGTAGTTAGGCCACCACTTCAAGAACTCTGTAGCACCGCCTACATACCTCGCTCTGCTAATCCTG
TTACCAGTGGCTGCTGCCAGTGGCGATAAGTCGTGTCTTACCGGGTTGGACTCAAGACGATAGTTACCGG
ATAAGGCGCAGCGGTCGGGCTGAACGGGGGGTTCGTGCACACAGCCCAGCTTGGAGCGAACGACCTACAC
CGAACTGAGATACCTACAGCGTGAGCTATGAGAAAGCGCCACGCTTCCCGAAGGGAGAAAGGCGGACAGG
TATCCGGTAAGCGGCAGGGTCGGAACAGGAGAGCGCACGAGGGAGCTTCCAGGGGGAAACGCCTGGTATC
TTTATAGTCCTGTCGGGTTTCGCCACCTCTGACTTGAGCGTCGATTTTTGTGATGCTCGTCAGGGGGGCG
GAGCCTATGGAAAAACGCCAGCAACGCGGCCTTTTTACGGTTCCTGGCCTTTTGCTGGCCTTTTGCTCAC
ATGTTCTTTCCTGCGTTATCCCCTGATTCTGTGGATAACCGTATTACCGCCTTTGAGTGAGCTGATACCG
CTCGCCGCAGCCGAACGACCGAGCGCAGCGAGTCAGTGAGCGAGGAAGCGGAAGAGCGCCCAATACGCAA
ACCGCCTCTCCCCGCGCGTTGGCCGATTCATTAATGCAGCTGGCACGACAGGTTTCCCGACTGGAAAGCG
GGCAGTGAGCGCAACGCAATTAATACGCGTACCGCTAGCCAGGAAGAGTTTGTAGAAACGCAAAAAGGCC
ATCCGTCAGGATGGCCTTCTGCTTAGTTTGATGCCTGGCAGTTTATGGCGGGCGTCCTGCCCGCCACCCT
CCGGGCCGTTGCTTCACAACGTTCAAATCCGCTCCCGGCGGATTTGTCCTACTCAGGAGAGCGTTCACCG
ACAAACAACAGATAAAACGAAAGGCCCAGTCTTCCGACTGAGCCTTTCGTTTTATTTGATGCCTGGCAGT
TCCCTACTCTCGCGTTAACGCTAGCATGGATGTTTTCCCAGTCACGACGTTGTAAAACGACGGCCAGTCT
TAAGCTCGGGCCCCAAATAATGATTTTATTTTGACTGATAGTGACCTGTTCGTTGCAACAAATTGATGAG
CAATGCTTTTTTATAATGCCAACTTTGTATAATAAAGTTGCTGTGGAATGTGTGTCAGTTAGGGTGTGGA
AAGTCCCCAGGCTCCCCAGCAGGCAGAAGTATGCAAAGCATGCATCTCAATTAGTCAGCAACCAGGTGTG
GAAAGTCCCCAGGCTCCCCAGCAGGCAGAAGTATGCAAAGCATGCATCTCAATTAGTCAGCAACCATAGT
CCCGCCCCTAACTCCGCCCATCCCGCCCCTAACTCCGCCCAGTTCCGCCCATTCTCCGCCCCATGGCTGA
CTAATTTTTTTTATTTATGCAGAGGCCGAGGCCGCCTCGGCCTCTGAGCTATTCCAGAAGTAGTGAGGAG
GCTTTTTTGGAGGCCTAGGCTTTTGCAAAAAGCTTGGTACCGCCACCATGGACAAGAAGTACTCCATTGG
GCTCGATATCGGCACAAACAGCGTCGGCTGGGCCGTCATTACGGACGAGTACAAGGTGCCGAGCAAAAAA
TTCAAAGTTCTGGGCAATACCGATCGCCACAGCATAAAGAAGAACCTCATTGGCGCCCTCCTGTTCGACT
CCGGGGAGACGGCCGAAGCCACGCGGCTCAAAAGAACAGCACGGCGCAGATATACCCGCAGAAAGAATCG
GATCTGCTACCTGCAGGAGATCTTTAGTAATGAGATGGCTAAGGTGGATGACTCTTTCTTCCATAGGCTG
GAGGAGTCCTTTTTGGTGGAGGAGGATAAAAAGCACGAGCGCCACCCAATCTTTGGCAATATCGTGGACG
AGGTGGCGTACCATGAAAAGTACCCAACCATATATCATCTGAGGAAGAAGCTTGTAGACAGTACTGATAA
GGCTGACTTGCGGTTGATCTATCTCGCGCTGGCGCATATGATCAAATTTCGGGGACACTTCCTCATCGAG
GGGGACCTGAACCCAGACAACAGCGATGTCGACAAACTCTTTATCCAACTGGTTCAGACTTACAATCAGC
TTTTCGAAGAGAACCCGATCAACGCATCCGGAGTTGACGCCAAAGCAATCCTGAGCGCTAGGCTGTCCAA
ATCCCGGCGGCTCGAAAACCTCATCGCACAGCTCCCTGGGGAGAAGAAGAACGGCCTGTTTGGTAATCTT
ATCGCCCTGTCACTCGGGCTGACCCCCAACTTTAAATCTAACTTCGACCTGGCCGAAGATGCCAAGCTTC
AACTGAGCAAAGACACCTACGATGATGATCTCGACAATCTGCTGGCCCAGATCGGCGACCAGTACGCAGA
CCTTTTTTTGGCGGCAAAGAACCTGTCAGACGCCATTCTGCTGAGTGATATTCTGCGAGTGAACACGGAG
ATCACCAAAGCTCCGCTGAGCGCTAGTATGATCAAGCGCTATGATGAGCACCACCAAGACTTGACTTTGC
TGAAGGCCCTTGTCAGACAGCAACTGCCTGAGAAGTACAAGGAAATTTTCTTCGATCAGTCTAAAAATGG
CTACGCCGGATACATTGACGGCGGAGCAAGCCAGGAGGAATTTTACAAATTTATTAAGCCCATCTTGGAA
AAAATGGACGGCACCGAGGAGCTGCTGGTAAAGCTTAACAGAGAAGATCTGTTGCGCAAACAGCGCACTT
TCGACAATGGAAGCATCCCCCACCAGATTCACCTGGGCGAACTGCACGCTATCCTCAGGCGGCAAGAGGA
TTTCTACCCCTTTTTGAAAGATAACAGGGAAAAGATTGAGAAAATCCTCACATTTCGGATACCCTACTAT
GTAGGCCCCCTCGCCCGGGGAAATTCCAGATTCGCGTGGATGACTCGCAAATCAGAAGAGACCATCACTC
CCTGGAACTTCGAGGAAGTCGTGGATAAGGGGGCCTCTGCCCAGTCCTTCATCGAAAGGATGACTAACTT
TGATAAAAATCTGCCTAACGAAAAGGTGCTTCCTAAACACTCTCTGCTGTACGAGTACTTCACAGTTTAT
AACGAGCTCACCAAGGTCAAATACGTCACAGAAGGGATGAGAAAGCCAGCATTCCTGTCTGGAGAGCAGA
AGAAAGCTATCGTGGACCTCCTCTTCAAGACGAACCGGAAAGTTACCGTGAAACAGCTCAAAGAAGACTA
TTTCAAAAAGATTGAATGTTTCGACTCTGTTGAAATCAGCGGAGTGGAGGATCGCTTCAACGCATCCCTG
GGAACGTATCACGATCTCCTGAAAATCATTAAAGACAAGGACTTCCTGGACAATGAGGAGAACGAGGACA
TTCTTGAGGACATTGTCCTCACCCTTACGTTGTTTGAAGATAGGGAGATGATTGAAGAACGCTTGAAAAC
TTACGCTCATCTCTTCGACGACAAAGTCATGAAACAGCTCAAGAGGCGCCGATATACAGGATGGGGGCGG
CTGTCAAGAAAACTGATCAATGGGATCCGAGACAAGCAGAGTGGAAAGACAATCCTGGATTTTCTTAAGT
CCGATGGATTTGCCAACCGGAACTTCATGCAGTTGATCCATGATGACTCTCTCACCTTTAAGGAGGACAT
CCAGAAAGCACAAGTTTCTGGCCAGGGGGACAGTCTTCACGAGCACATCGCTAATCTTGCAGGTAGCCCA
GCTATCAAAAAGGGAATACTGCAGACCGTTAAGGTCGTGGATGAACTCGTCAAAGTAATGGGAAGGCATA
AGCCCGAGAATATCGTTATCGAGATGGCCCGAGAGAACCAAACTACCCAGAAGGGACAGAAGAACAGTAG
GGAAAGGATGAAGAGGATTGAAGAGGGTATAAAAGAACTGGGGTCCCAAATCCTTAAGGAACACCCAGTT
GAAAACACCCAGCTTCAGAATGAGAAGCTCTACCTGTACTACCTGCAGAACGGCAGGGACATGTACGTGG
ATCAGGAACTGGACATCAATCGGCTCTCCGACTACGACGTGGATCATATCGTGCCCCAGTCTTTTCTCAA
AGATGATTCTATTGATAATAAAGTGTTGACAAGATCCGATAAAAATAGAGGGAAGAGTGATAACGTCCCC
TCAGAAGAAGTTGTCAAGAAAATGAAAAATTATTGGCGGCAGCTGCTGAACGCCAAACTGATCACACAAC
GGAAGTTCGATAATCTGACTAAGGCTGAACGAGGTGGCCTGTCTGAGTTGGATAAAGCCGGCTTCATCAA
AAGGCAGCTTGTTGAGACACGCCAGATCACCAAGCACGTGGCCCAAATTCTCGATTCACGCATGAACACC
AAGTACGATGAAAATGACAAACTGATTCGAGAGGTGAAAGTTATTACTCTGAAGTCTAAGCTGGTCTCAG
ATTTCAGAAAGGACTTTCAGTTTTATAAGGTGAGAGAGATCAACAATTACCACCATGCGCATGATGCCTA
CCTGAATGCAGTGGTAGGCACTGCACTTATCAAAAAATATCCCAAGCTTGAATCTGAATTTGTTTACGGA
GACTATAAAGTGTACGATGTTAGGAAAATGATCGCAAAGTCTGAGCAGGAAATAGGCAAGGCCACCGCTA
AGTACTTCTTTTACAGCAATATTATGAATTTTTTCAAGACCGAGATTACACTGGCCAATGGAGAGATTCG
GAAGCGACCACTTATCGAAACAAACGGAGAAACAGGAGAAATCGTGTGGGACAAGGGTAGGGATTTCGCG
ACAGTCCGGAAGGTCCTGTCCATGCCGCAGGTGAACATCGTTAAAAAGACCGAAGTACAGACCGGAGGCT
TCTCCAAGGAAAGTATCCTCCCGAAAAGGAACAGCGACAAGCTGATCGCACGCAAAAAAGATTGGGACCC
CAAGAAATACGGCGGATTCGATTCTCCTACAGTCGCTTACAGTGTACTGGTTGTGGCCAAAGTGGAGAAA
GGGAAGTCTAAAAAACTCAAAAGCGTCAAGGAACTGCTGGGCATCACAATCATGGAGCGATCAAGCTTCG
AAAAAAACCCCATCGACTTTCTCGAGGCGAAAGGATATAAAGAGGTCAAAAAAGACCTCATCATTAAGCT
TCCCAAGTACTCTCTCTTTGAGCTTGAAAACGGCCGGAAACGAATGCTCGCTAGTGCGGGCGAGCTGCAG
AAAGGTAACGAGCTGGCACTGCCCTCTAAATACGTTAATTTCTTGTATCTGGCCAGCCACTATGAAAAGC
TCAAAGGGTCTCCCGAAGATAATGAGCAGAAGCAGCTGTTCGTGGAACAACACAAACACTACCTTGATGA
GATCATCGAGCAAATAAGCGAATTCTCCAAAAGAGTGATCCTCGCCGACGCTAACCTCGATAAGGTGCTT
TCTGCTTACAATAAGCACAGGGATAAGCCCATCAGGGAGCAGGCAGAAAACATTATCCACTTGTTTACTC
TGACCAACTTGGGCGCGCCTGCAGCCTTCAAGTACTTCGACACCACCATAGACAGAAAGCGGTACACCTC
TACAAAGGAGGTCCTGGACGCCACACTGATTCATCAGTCAATTACGGGGCTCTATGAAACAAGAATCGAC
CTCTCTCAGCTCGGTGGAGACAGCAGGGCTGACCCCAAGAAGAAGAGGAAGGTGTGAGCGGCCGCGACT
