>Addgene plasmid #62133 | pMuLE ENTR SV40-hCas9 L3-L2 | addgene partial sequence | sequence record 103564 | M13-F20 5'-TGTAAAACGACGGCCAGT-3'
GACTGATAGTGACCTGTTCGTTGCAACAAATTGATGAGCAATGCTTTTTTATAATGCCAACTTTGTATAA
TAAAGTTGCTGTGGAATGTGTGTCAGTTAGGGTGTGGAAAGTCCCCAGGCTCCCCAGCAGGCAGAAGTAT
GCAAAGCATGCATCTCAATTAGTCAGCAACCAGGTGTGGAAAGTCCCCAGGCTCCCCAGCAGGCAGAAGT
ATGCAAAGCATGCATCTCAATTAGTCAGCAACCATAGTCCCGCCCCTAACTCCGCCCATCCCGCCCCTAA
CTCCGCCCAGTTCCGCCCATTCTCCGCCCCATGGCTGACTAATTTTTTTTATTTATGCAGAGGCCGAGGC
CGCCTCGGCCTCTGAGCTATTCCAGAAGTAGTGAGGAGGCTTTTTTGGAGGCCTAGGCTTTTGCAAAAAG
CTTGGTACCGCCACCATGGACAAGAAGTACTCCATTGGGCTCGATATCGGCACAAACAGCGTCGGCTGGG
CCGTCATTACGGACGAGTACAAGGTGCCGAGCAAAAAATTCAAAGTTCTGGGCAATACCGATCGCCACAG
CATAAAGAAGAACCTCATTGGCGCCCTCCTGTTCGACTCCGGGGAGACGGCCGAAGCCACGCGGCTCAAA
AGAACAGCACGGCGCAGATATACCCGCAGAAAGAATCGGATCTGCTACCTGCAGGAGATCTTTAGTAATG
AGATGGCTAA
