>Addgene plasmid #62133 | pMuLE ENTR SV40-hCas9 L3-L2 | addgene partial sequence | sequence record 103565 | M13-Rev 5'-CAGGAAACAGCTATGACC-3'
TAATGATTTTATTTTGACTGATAGTGACCTGTTCGTTGCAACAAATTGATAAGCAATGCTTTCTTATAAT
GCCAACTTTGTACAAGAAAGCTGGGTATCTAGAGTCGCGGCCGCTCACACCTTCCTCTTCTTCTTGGGGT
CAGCCCTGCTGTCTCCACCGAGCTGAGAGAGGTCGATTCTTGTTTCATAGAGCCCCGTAATTGACTGATG
AATCAGTGTGGCGTCCAGGACCTCCTTTGTAGAGGTGTACCGCTTTCTGTCTATGGTGGTGTCGAAGTAC
TTGAAGGCTGCAGGCGCGCCCAAGTTGGTCAGAGTAAACAAGTGGATAATGTTTTCTGCCTGCTCCCTGA
TGGGCTTATCCCTGTGCTTATTGTAAGCAGAAAGCACCTTATCGAGGTTAGCGTCGGCGAGGATCACTCT
TTTGGAGAATTCGCTTATTTGCTCGATGATCTCATCAAGGTAGTGTTTGTGTTGTTCCACGAACAGCTGC
TTCTGCTCATTATCTTCGGGAGACCCTTTGAGCTTTTCATAGTGGCTGGCCAGATACAAGAAATTAACGT
ATTTAGAGGGCAGTGCCAGCTCGTTACCTTTCTGCAGCTCGCCCGCACTAGCGAGCATTCGTTTCCGGCC
GTTTTCAAGCTCAAAGAGAGAGTACTTGGGAAGCTTAATGATGAGGTC
